Addgene plasmid #51226: pBEVY-L
Purpose: (Empty Backbone) bi-directional expression vector for yeast, constitutively active, LEU2 selection
Depositing lab: Charles Miller. Depositing organization: Tulane University. Publication: Assessment of aryl hydrocarbon receptor complex interactions using pBEVY plasmids: expressionvectors with bi-directional promoters for use in Saccharomyces cerevisiae. Miller CA 3rd, Martinat MA, Hyman LE. Nucleic Acids Res. 1998 Aug 1;26(15):3577-83. 10.1093/nar/26.15.3577 PubMed 9671822.
Backbone
  Vector backbone: pBEVY-GL
  Backbone manufacturer: Addgene plasmid 51225
  Modifications to backbone: The GAL1,10 promoter was substituted with a constitutively active bi-directional promoter that consisted of a fusion of the GPD promoter and a short derivative of the ADH1 promoter.
  Vector type: Yeast Expression
  Promoter: GPD/ADH1
  Selectable markers: LEU2
Growth in bacteria
  Bacterial resistance: Ampicillin, 100 μg/mL
  Growth temperature: 37°C
  Growth strain: DH5alpha
  Copy number: High Copy
Gene/Insert
  Cloning method: Restriction Enzyme
  Sequencing primers: 5′ GPDpro_F and yADH1_F
Terms and licenses: Academic/Nonprofit Terms; Industry Terms: Not Available to Industry
Depositor comments: Please note that there are minor discrepancies between Addgene's quality control sequence and depositor's reference sequence. The changes are in cloning junctions and should not affect plasmid function.
How to cite: pBEVY-L was a gift from Charles Miller (Addgene plasmid # 51226 ; http://n2t.net/addgene:51226 ; RRID:Addgene_51226)
