[The description below was written by a language model from this plasmid's Addgene catalogue record and pLannotate feature annotations shown in this document.]
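Description:
pBEVY-L is an empty yeast expression backbone of about 7.0 kb, designed to express two proteins at once in Saccharomyces cerevisiae from a single plasmid. It is an E. coli/yeast shuttle vector. In bacteria it replicates at high copy from a ColE1/pUC-type origin and is selected with ampicillin through the β-lactamase gene. In yeast it is maintained episomally by the 2μ origin and selected by leucine prototrophy, using a LEU2 gene driven by its own promoter in leu2 auxotrophic hosts.

The core of the vector is a constitutive bi-directional promoter. It derives from pBEVY-GL, whose galactose-inducible GAL1,10 promoter was replaced with a fusion of the GPD (TDH3/GAP) promoter and a shortened ADH1 promoter. The feature table shows these two promoters placed back to back and firing in opposite directions. Each leads into a short fragment of a pUC-type multiple cloning site. The GPD side ends in the ADH1 terminator, preceded by a small residual piece of ADH1 coding sequence, and the ADH1 promoter side ends in the ADH2 terminator. Two open reading frames can therefore be inserted by restriction cloning, one on each side, and transcribed independently without induction.

Remnants of lacI, the lac promoter/operator region and a tet promoter fragment are carry-over from parental cloning vectors and have no stated role. According to the associated publication, the pBEVY series was developed to co-express interacting partners, such as components of the aryl hydrocarbon receptor complex, in yeast. The depositor notes minor sequence discrepancies at cloning junctions that are not expected to affect function.
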