Features (pLannotate 1.2.2; 18 found; start..end, strand, type, name):
      1..93      +  CDS            lacI (fragment): lac repressor; lacI; The lac repressor binds to the lac operator to inhibit transcription in E. coli. This inhibition can be relieved by adding lactose or isopropyl-β-D-thiogalactopyranoside (IPTG).
    106..127     +  protein_bind   CAP binding site: CAP binding activates transcription in the presence of cAMP. E. coli catabolite activator protein
    142..172     +  promoter       lac promoter: promoter for the E. coli lac operon
    180..196     +  protein_bind   lac operator: The lac repressor binds to the lac operator to inhibit transcription in E. coli. This inhibition can be relieved by adding lactose or isopropyl-β-D-thiogalactopyranoside (IPTG). lac repressor encoded by lacI
    267..454     -  terminator     ADH1 terminator: S. cerevisiae ADH1; transcription terminator for the S. cerevisiae alcohol dehydrogenase 1 (ADH1) gene
    458..592     -  CDS            ADH1 (fragment): ADH1_YEAST - Also known as ADC1. Experimental evidence at protein level: Swiss-Prot protein existence level 1. This isozyme preferentially catalyzes the conversion of primary unbranched alcohols to their corresponding aldehydes. Also shows activity toward secondary alcohols. From Saccharomyces cerevisiae (strain ATCC 204508 / S288c) (Baker's yeast).
    586..621     -  misc_feature   MCS (fragment): pUC18/19 multiple cloning site
    623..1268    -  promoter       GAP promoter: S. cerevisiae TDH3; promoter for glyceraldehyde-3-phosphate dehydrogenase
   1281..1673    +  promoter       ADH1 promoter: S. cerevisiae ADH1; promoter for alcohol dehydrogenase 1
   1673..1696    -  misc_feature   MCS (fragment): pUC18/19 multiple cloning site
   1712..2011    +  terminator     ADH2 terminator: transcription terminator for the S. cerevisiae alcohol dehydrogenase 2 (ADH2) gene
   2036..3382    -  rep_origin     2μ ori: yeast 2μ plasmid origin of replication
   3387..3403    -  promoter       tet promoter (fragment): E. coli promoter for tetracycline efflux protein gene
   3520..4614    -  CDS            LEU2: 3-isopropylmalate dehydrogenase, required for leucine biosynthesis; S. cerevisiae LEU2; yeast auxotrophic marker
   4633..5024    -  promoter       LEU2 promoter: S. cerevisiae LEU2
   5130..5234    +  promoter       AmpR promoter: bla
   5235..6095    +  CDS            AmpR: β-lactamase; bla; confers resistance to ampicillin, carbenicillin, and related antibiotics
   6266..6854    +  rep_origin     ori: high-copy-number ColE1/pMB1/pBR322/pUC origin of replication
>Addgene plasmid #51226 | pBEVY-L | depositor full sequence | sequence record 77667 | pBEVY-L sequence 7036 bps
GCGCCCAATACGCAAACCGCCTCTCCCCGCGCGTTGGCCGATTCATTAATGCAGCTGGCACGACAGGTTT
CCCGACTGGAAAGCGGGCAGTGAGCGCAACGCAATTAATGTGAGTTAGCTCACTCATTAGGCACCCCAGG
CTTTACACTTTATGCTTCCGGCTCGTATGTTGTGTGGAATTGTGAGCGGATAACAATTTCACACAGGAAA
CAGCTATGACCATGATTACGCCAAGCTTTTCATAGGGTAGGGGAATTTCGGGCATGCCGGTAGAGGTGTG
GTCAATAAGAGCGACCTCATGCTATACCTGAGAAAGCAACCTGACCTACAGGAAAGAGTTACTCAAGAAC
AAGAATTTTCGTTTTAAAACCTAAGAGTCACTTTAAAATTTGTATACACTTATTTTTTTTATAACTTATT
TAATAATAAAAATCATAAATCATAAGAAATTCGCTTATTTAGAAGTGTCAACAACGTATCTACCAACGAT
TTGACCCTTTTCCATCTTTTCGTAAATTTCTGGCAAGGTAGACAAGCCGACAACCTTGATTGGAGACTTG
ACCAAACCTCTGGCGAAGAAGTCCAAAGCTTGCATGCCTGCAGGTCGACTCTAGAGGATCCGTCGAAACT
AAGTTCTTGGTGTTTTAAAACTAAAAAAAAAGACTAACTATAAAAGTAGAATTTAAGAAGTTTAAGAAAT
AGATTTACAGAATTACAATCAATACCTACCGTTCTTTATATACTTATTAGTCAAGTAGGGGAATAATTTC
AGGGAACTGGTTTCAACCTTTTTTTTCAGCTTTTTCCAAATCAGAGAGAGCAGAAGGTAATAGAAGGTGT
AAGAAAATGAGATAGATACATGCGTGGGTCAATTGCCTTGTGTCATCATTTACTCCAGGCAGGTTGCATC
ACTCCATTGAGGTTGTGCCCGTTTTTTGCCTGTTTGTGCCCCTGTTCTCTGTAGTTGCGCTAAGAGAATG
GACCTATGAACTGATGGTTGGTGAAGAAAACAATATTTTGGTGCTGGGATTCTTTTTTTTTCTGGATGCC
AGCTTAAAAAGCGGGCTCCATTATATTTAGTGGATGCCAGGAATAAACTGTTCACCCAGACACCTACGAT
GTTATATATTCTGTGTAACCCGCCCCCTATTTTGGGCATGTACGGGTTACAGCAGAATTAAAAGGCTAAT
TTTTTGACTAAATAAAGTTAGGAAAATCACTACTATTAATTATTTACGTATTCTTTGAAATGGCAGTATT
GATAATGATAAACTCCCGGATTCTTTTCTTTTTTTTTCTTTTCTCTCTCCCCCGTTGTTGTCTCACCATA
TCCGCAATGACAAAAAAAATGATGGAAGACACTAAAGGAAAAAATTAACGACAAAGACAGCACCAACAGA
TGTCGTTGTTCCAGAGCTGATGAGGGGTATCTTCGAACACACGAAACTTTTTCCTTCCTTCATTCACGCA
CACTACTCTCTAATGAGCAACGGTATACGGCCTTCCTTCCAGTTACTTGAATTTGAAATAAAAAAAGTTT
GCCGCTTTGCTATCAAGTATAAATAGACCTGCAATTATTAATCTTTTGTTTCCTCGTCATTGTTCTCGTT
CCCTTTCTTCCTTGTTTCTTTTTCTGCACAATATTTCAAGCTATACCAAGCATACAATCAACTCCCCGGG
TACCGAGCTCGAATTCGACACTTCTAAATAAGCGGATCTCCTATGCCTTCACGATTTATAGTTTCCATTA
TCAAGTATGCCTATATTAGTATATAGCATCTTTAGATGACAGTGTTCGAAGTTTCACGAATAAAAGATAA
TATTCTACTTTTTGCTCCCACCGCGTTTGCTAGCACGAGTGAACACCATCCCTCGCCTGTGAGTTGTACC
CATTCCTCTAAACTGTAGACATGGTAGCTTCAGCAGTGTTCGTTATGTACGGCATCCTCCAACAAACAGT
CGGTTATAGTTTGTCCTGCTCCTCTGAATCGTCTCCCTCGATATTTCTCATTTTCCTTCGCATGCCCTCG
AGCGGAACGAAGCATCTGTGCTTCATTTTGTAGAACAAAAATGCAACGCGAGAGCGCTAATTTTTCAAAC
AAAGAATCTGAGCTGCATTTTTACAGAACAGAAATGCAACGCGAAAGCGCTATTTTACCAACGAAGAATC
TGTGCTTCATTTTTGTAAAACAAAAATGCAACGCGAGAGCGCTAATTTTTCAAACAAAGAATCTGAGCTG
CATTTTTACAGAACAGAAATGCAACGCGAGAGCGCTATTTTACCAACAAAGAATCTATACTTCTTTTTTG
TTCTACAAAAATGCATCCCGAGAGCGCTATTTTTCTAACAAAGCATCTTAGATTACTTTTTTTCTCCTTT
GTGCGCTCTATAATGCAGTCTCTTGATAACTTTTTGCACTGTAGGTCCGTTAAGGTTAGAAGAAGGCTAC
TTTGGTGTCTATTTTCTCTTCCATAAAAAAAGCCTGACTCCACTTCCCGCGTTTACTGATTACTAGCGAA
GCTGCGGGTGCATTTTTTCAAGATAAAGGCATCCCCGATTATATTCTATACCGATGTGGATTGCGCATAC
TTTGTGAACAGAAAGTGATAGCGTTGATGATTCTTCATTGGTCAGAAAATTATGAACGGTTTCTTCTATT
TTGTCTCTATATACTACGTATAGGAAATGTTTACATTTTCGTATTGTTTTCGATTCACTCTATGAATAGT
TCTTACTACAATTTTTTTGTCTAAAGAGTAATACTAGAGATAAACATAAAAAATGTAGAGGTCGAGTTTA
GATGCAAGTTCAAGGAGCGAAAGGTGGATGGGTAGGTTATATAGGGATATAGCACAGAGATATATAGCAA
AGAGATACTTTTGAGCAATGTTTGTGGAAGCGGTATTCGCAATATTTTAGTAGCTCGTTACAGTCCGGTG
CGTTTTTGGTTTTTTGAAAGTGCGTCTTCAGAGCGCTTTTGGTTTTCAAAAGCGCTCTGAAGTTCCTATA
CTTTCTAGCTAGAGAATAGGAACTTCGGAATAGGAACTTCAAAGCGTTTCCGAAAACGAGCGCTTCCGAA
AATGCAACGCGAGCTGCGCACATACAGCTCACTGTTCACGTCGCACCTATATCTGCGTGTTGCCTGTATA
TATATATACATGAGAAGAACGGCATAGTGCGTGTTTATGCTTAAATGCGTACTTATATGCGTCTATTTAT
GTAGGATGAAAGGTAGTCTAGTACCTCCTGTGATATTATCCCATTCCATGCGGGGTATCGTATGCTTCCT
TCAGCACTACCCTTTAGCTGTTCTATATGCTGCCACTCCTCAATTGGATTAGTCTCATCCTTCAATGCTA
TCATTTCCTTTGATATTGGATCGATCCGATGATAAGCTGTCAAACATGAGAATTAATTCTACCCTATGAA
CATATTCCATTTTGTAATTTCGTGTCGTTTCTATTATGAATTTCATTTATAAAGTTTATGTACAAATATC
ATAAAAAAAGAGAATCTTTTTAAGCAAGGATTTTCTTAACTTCTTCGGCGACAGCATCACCGACTTCGGT
GGTACTGTTGGAACCACCTAAATCACCAGTTCTGATACCTGCATCCAAAACCTTTTTAACTGCATCTTCA
ATGGCCTTACCTTCTTCAGGCAAGTTCAATGACAATTTCAACATCATTGCAGCAGACAAGATAGTGGCGA
TAGGGTCAACCTTATTCTTTGGCAAATCTGGAGCAGAACCGTGGCATGGTTCGTACAAACCAAATGCGGT
GTTCTTGTCTGGCAAAGAGGCCAAGGACGCAGATGGCAACAAACCCAAGGAACCTGGGATAACGGAGGCT
TCATCGGAGATGATATCACCAAACATGTTGCTGGTGATTATAATACCATTTAGGTGGGTTGGGTTCTTAA
CTAGGATCATGGCGGCAGAATCAATCAATTGATGTTGAACCTTCAATGTAGGAAATTCGTTCTTGATGGT
TTCCTCCACAGTTTTTCTCCATAATCTTGAAGAGGCCAAAACATTAGCTTTATCCAAGGACCAAATAGGC
AATGGTGGCTCATGTTGTAGGGCCATGAAAGCGGCCATTCTTGTGATTCTTTGCACTTCTGGAACGGTGT
ATTGTTCACTATCCCAAGCGACACCATCACCATCGTCTTCCTTTCTCTTACCAAAGTAAATACCTCCCAC
TAATTCTCTGACAACAACGAAGTCAGTACCTTTAGCAAATTGTGGCTTGATTGGAGATAAGTCTAAAAGA
GAGTCGGATGCAAAGTTACATGGTCTTAAGTTGGCGTACAATTGAAGTTCTTTACGGATTTTTAGTAAAC
CTTGTTCAGGTCTAACACTACCTGTACCCCATTTAGGACCACCCACAGCACCTAACAAAACGGCATCAAC
CTTCTTGGAGGCTTCCAGCGCCTCATCTGGAAGTGGGACACCTGTAGCATCGATAGCAGCACCACCAATT
AAATGATTTTCGAAATCGAACTTGACATTGGAACGAACATCAGAAATAGCTTTAAGAACCTTAATGGCTT
CGGCTGTGATTTCTTGACCAACGTGGTCACCTGGCAAAACGACGATCTTCTTAGGGGCAGACATAGGGGC
AGACATTAGAATGTATATCCTTGAAATATATATATATATTGCTGAAATGTAAAAGGTAAGAAAAGTTAGA
ATAAGACGATTGCTAACCACCTATTGGAAAAAACAATAGGTCCTTAAATAATATTGTCAACTTCAAGTAT
TGTGATGCAAGCATTTAGTCATGAACGCTTCTCTATTCTATATGAAAAGCCGGTTCCGGCCTCTCACCTT
TCCTTTTTCTCCCAATTTTTCAGTTGAAAAAGGTATATGCGCGGCGACCTCTGAAATTAACAAAAAATTT
CCAGTCATCGAATTTGTCTGTGCGATAGCGCCCCTGTGTGTTCTCGTTATGTTGAGGAAAAAAATAATGG
TTGCTAAGAGATTCGAACTCTTGCATCTTACGATACCTGAGTATTCCCACAGTTAATTCTTGAAGACGAA
AGGGCCTCGTGATACGCCTATTTTTATAGGTTAATGTCATGATAATAATGGTTTCTTAGACGTCAGGTGG
CACTTTTCGGGGAAATGTGCGCGGAACCCCTATTTGTTTATTTTTCTAAATACATTCAAATATGTATCCG
CTCATGAGACAATAACCCTGATAAATGCTTCAATAATATTGAAAAAGGAAGAGTATGAGTATTCAACATT
TCCGTGTCGCCCTTATTCCCTTTTTTGCGGCATTTTGCCTTCCTGTTTTTGCTCACCCAGAAACGCTGGT
GAAAGTAAAAGATGCTGAAGATCAGTTGGGTGCACGAGTGGGTTACATCGAACTGGATCTCAACAGCGGT
AAGATCCTTGAGAGTTTTCGCCCCGAAGAACGTTTTCCAATGATGAGCACTTTTAAAGTTCTGCTATGTG
GCGCGGTATTATCCCGTATTGACGCCGGGCAAGAGCAACTCGGTCGCCGCATACACTATTCTCAGAATGA
CTTGGTTGAGTACTCACCAGTCACAGAAAAGCATCTTACGGATGGCATGACAGTAAGAGAATTATGCAGT
GCTGCCATAACCATGAGTGATAACACTGCGGCCAACTTACTTCTGACAACGATCGGAGGACCGAAGGAGC
TAACCGCTTTTTTGCACAACATGGGGGATCATGTAACTCGCCTTGATCGTTGGGAACCGGAGCTGAATGA
AGCCATACCAAACGACGAGCGTGACACCACGATGCCTGTAGCAATGGCAACAACGTTGCGCAAACTATTA
ACTGGCGAACTACTTACTCTAGCTTCCCGGCAACAATTAATAGACTGGATGGAGGCGGATAAAGTTGCAG
GACCACTTCTGCGCTCGGCCCTTCCGGCTGGCTGGTTTATTGCTGATAAATCTGGAGCCGGTGAGCGTGG
GTCTCGCGGTATCATTGCAGCACTGGGGCCAGATGGTAAGCCCTCCCGTATCGTAGTTATCTACACGACG
GGGAGTCAGGCAACTATGGATGAACGAAATAGACAGATCGCTGAGATAGGTGCCTCACTGATTAAGCATT
GGTAACTGTCAGACCAAGTTTACTCATATATACTTTAGATTGATTTAAAACTTCATTTTTAATTTAAAAG
GATCTAGGTGAAGATCCTTTTTGATAATCTCATGACCAAAATCCCTTAACGTGAGTTTTCGTTCCACTGA
GCGTCAGACCCCGTAGAAAAGATCAAAGGATCTTCTTGAGATCCTTTTTTTCTGCGCGTAATCTGCTGCT
TGCAAACAAAAAAACCACCGCTACCAGCGGTGGTTTGTTTGCCGGATCAAGAGCTACCAACTCTTTTTCC
GAAGGTAACTGGCTTCAGCAGAGCGCAGATACCAAATACTGTCCTTCTAGTGTAGCCGTAGTTAGGCCAC
CACTTCAAGAACTCTGTAGCACCGCCTACATACCTCGCTCTGCTAATCCTGTTACCAGTGGCTGCTGCCA
GTGGCGATAAGTCGTGTCTTACCGGGTTGGACTCAAGACGATAGTTACCGGATAAGGCGCAGCGGTCGGG
CTGAACGGGGGGTTCGTGCACACAGCCCAGCTTGGAGCGAACGACCTACACCGAACTGAGATACCTACAG
CGTGAGCTATGAGAAAGCGCCACGCTTCCCGAAGGGAGAAAGGCGGACAGGTATCCGGTAAGCGGCAGGG
TCGGAACAGGAGAGCGCACGAGGGAGCTTCCAGGGGGAAACGCCTGGTATCTTTATAGTCCTGTCGGGTT
TCGCCACCTCTGACTTGAGCGTCGATTTTTGTGATGCTCGTCAGGGGGGCGGAGCCTATGGAAAAACGCC
AGCAACGCGGCCTTTTTACGGTTCCTGGCCTTTTGCTGGCCTTTTGCTCACATGTTCTTTCCTGCGTTAT
CCCCTGATTCTGTGGATAACCGTATTACCGCCTTTGAGTGAGCTGATACCGCTCGCCGCAGCCGAACGAC
CGAGCGCAGCGAGTCAGTGAGCGAGGAAGCGGAAGA
