>Addgene plasmid #51226 | pBEVY-L | addgene partial sequence | sequence record 78920 | pJG4_5_rev 5'-GGAGACTTGACCAAACCTCTGGCG-3'
TTGCATGCCTGCAGGTCGACTCTAGAGGATCCGTCGAAACTAAGTTCTTGGTGTTTTAAAACTAAAAAAA
AGACTAACTATAAAAGTAGAATTTAAGAAGTTTAAGAAATAGATTTACAGAATTACAATCAATACCTACC
GTCTTTATATACTTATTAGTCAAGTAGGGGAATAATTTCAGGGAACTGGTTTCAACCTTTTTTTTCAGCT
TTTTCCAAATCAGAGAGAGCAGAAGGTAATAGAAGGTGTAAGAAAATGAGATAGATACATGCGTGGGTCA
ATTGCCTTGTGTCATCATTTACTCCAGGCAGGTTGCATCACTCCATTGAGGTTGTGCCCGTTTTTTGCCT
GTTTGTGCCCCTGTTCTCTGTAGTTGCGCTAAGAGAATGGACCTATGAACTGATGGTTGGTGAAGAAAAC
AATATTTTGGTGCTGGGATTCTTTTTTTTTCTGGATGCCAGCTTAAAAAGCGGGCTCCATTATATTTAGT
GGATGCCAGGAATAAACTGTTCACCCAGACACCTACGATGTTATATATTCTGTGTAACCCGCCCCCTATT
TTGGGCATGTACGGGTTACAGCAGAATTAAAAGGCTAATTTTTTGACTAAATAAAGTTAGGAAAATCACT
ACTATTAATTATTTACGTATTCTTTGAAATGGCAGTATTGATAATGATAAACTCCCGGATTCTTTTCTTT
TTTTTTCTTTTCTCTCTCCCCCGTTGTTGTCTCACCATATCCGCAATGACAAAAAAATGATGGAAGACAC
TAAAGGAAAAAATTAACGACAAAGACAGCACCAACAGATGTCGTTGTTCCAGAGCTGATGAGGGGTATCT
CGAAGCACACGAAACTTTTTCCTTCCTTCATTCACGCACACTACTCTCTAATGAGCAACGGTATACGG
