>Addgene plasmid #51226 | pBEVY-L | addgene partial sequence | sequence record 79225 | Amp-R
ACGTTCTTCGGGGCGAAAACTCTCAAGGATCTTACCGCTGTTGAGATCCAGTTCGATGTAACCCACTCGT
GCACCCAACTGATCTTCAGCATCTTTTACTTTCACCAGCGTTTCTGGGTGAGCAAAAACAGGAAGGCAAA
ATGCCGCAAAAAAGGGAATAAGGGCGACACGGAAATGTTGAATACTCATACTCTTCCTTTTTCAATATTA
TTGAAGCATTTATCAGGGTTATTGTCTCATGAGCGGATACATATTTGAATGTATTTAGAAAAATAAACAA
ATAGGGGTTCCGCGCACATTTCCCCGAAAAGTGCCACCTGACGTCTAAGAAACCATTATTATCATGACAT
TAACCTATAAAAATAGGCGTATCACGAGGCCCTTTCGTCTTCAAGAATTAACTGTGGGAATACTCAGGTA
TCGTAAGATGCAAGAGTTCGAATCTCTTAGCAACCATTATTTTTTTCCTCAACATAACGAGAACACACAG
GGGCGCTATCGCACAGAATCAAATTCGATGACTGGAAATTTTTTGTTAATTTCAGAGGTCGCCTGACGCA
TATACCTTTTTCAACTGAAAAATTGGGAGAAAAAGGAAAGGTGAGAGCGCCGGAACCGGCTTTTCATATA
GAATAGAGAAGCGTTCATGACTAAATGCTTGCATCACAATACTTGAAGTTGACAATATTATTTAAGGACC
TATTGTTTTTTCCAATAGGTGGTTAGCAATCGTCTTACTTTCTAACTTTTCTTACCTTTTACATTTCAGC
AATATATATATATATTTCAAGGATATACCATTCTAATGTCTGCCCCTAAGAAGATCGTCGTTTTGCCAGG
TGACCACGTTGGTCAAGAAATCACAGCCGAAGCCATTA
